>Addgene plasmid #229689 | pLL5.0_shRNAHsCavin1_MmCavin1_EGFP | addgene full sequence | sequence record 459543 | Addgene NGS Result
GTCGACGGATCGGGAGATCTCCCGATCCCCTATGGTGCACTCTCAGTACAATCTGCTCTGATGCCGCATA
GTTAAGCCAGTATCTGCTCCCTGCTTGTGTGTTGGAGGTCGCTGAGTAGTGCGCGAGCAAAATTTAAGCT
ACAACAAGGCAAGGCTTGACCGACAATTGCATGAAGAATCTGCTTAGGGTTAGGCGTTTTGCGCTGCTTC
GCGATGTACGGGCCAGATATACGCGTTGACATTGATTATTGACTAGTTATTAATAGTAATCAATTACGGG
GTCATTAGTTCATAGCCCATATATGGAGTTCCGCGTTACATAACTTACGGTAAATGGCCCGCCTGGCTGA
CCGCCCAACGACCCCCGCCCATTGACGTCAATAATGACGTATGTTCCCATAGTAACGCCAATAGGGACTT
TCCATTGACGTCAATGGGTGGAGTATTTACGGTAAACTGCCCACTTGGCAGTACATCAAGTGTATCATAT
GCCAAGTACGCCCCCTATTGACGTCAATGACGGTAAATGGCCCGCCTGGCATTATGCCCAGTACATGACC
TTATGGGACTTTCCTACTTGGCAGTACATCTACGTATTAGTCATCGCTATTACCATGGTGATGCGGTTTT
GGCAGTACATCAATGGGCGTGGATAGCGGTTTGACTCACGGGGATTTCCAAGTCTCCACCCCATTGACGT
CAATGGGAGTTTGTTTTGGCACCAAAATCAACGGGACTTTCCAAAATGTCGTAACAACTCCGCCCCATTG
ACGCAAATGGGCGGTAGGCGTGTACGGTGGGAGGTCTATATAAGCAGCGCGTTTTGCCTGTACTGGGTCT
CTCTGGTTAGACCAGATCTGAGCCTGGGAGCTCTCTGGCTAACTAGGGAACCCACTGCTTAAGCCTCAAT
AAAGCTTGCCTTGAGTGCTTCAAGTAGTGTGTGCCCGTCTGTTGTGTGACTCTGGTAACTAGAGATCCCT
CAGACCCTTTTAGTCAGTGTGGAAAATCTCTAGCAGTGGCGCCCGAACAGGGACTTGAAAGCGAAAGGGA
AACCAGAGGAGCTCTCTCGACGCAGGACTCGGCTTGCTGAAGCGCGCACGGCAAGAGGCGAGGGGCGGCG
ACTGGTGAGTACGCCAAAAATTTTGACTAGCGGAGGCTAGAAGGAGAGAGATGGGTGCGAGAGCGTCAGT
ATTAAGCGGGGGAGAATTAGATCGCGATGGGAAAAAATTCGGTTAAGGCCAGGGGGAAAGAAAAAATATA
AATTAAAACATATAGTATGGGCAAGCAGGGAGCTAGAACGATTCGCAGTTAATCCTGGCCTGTTAGAAAC
ATCAGAAGGCTGTAGACAAATACTGGGACAGCTACAACCATCCCTTCAGACAGGATCAGAAGAACTTAGA
TCATTATATAATACAGTAGCAACCCTCTATTGTGTGCATCAAAGGATAGAGATAAAAGACACCAAGGAAG
CTTTAGACAAGATAGAGGAAGAGCAAAACAAAAGTAAGACCACCGCACAGCAAGCGGCCGGCCGCTGATC
TTCAGACCTGGAGGAGGAGATATGAGGGACAATTGGAGAAGTGAATTATATAAATATAAAGTAGTAAAAA
TTGAACCATTAGGAGTAGCACCCACCAAGGCAAAGAGAAGAGTGGTGCAGAGAGAAAAAAGAGCAGTGGG
AATAGGAGCTTTGTTCCTTGGGTTCTTGGGAGCAGCAGGAAGCACTATGGGCGCAGCGTCAATGACGCTG
ACGGTACAGGCCAGACAATTATTGTCTGGTATAGTGCAGCAGCAGAACAATTTGCTGAGGGCTATTGAGG
CGCAACAGCATCTGTTGCAACTCACAGTCTGGGGCATCAAGCAGCTCCAGGCAAGAATCCTGGCTGTGGA
AAGATACCTAAAGGATCAACAGCTCCTGGGGATTTGGGGTTGCTCTGGAAAACTCATTTGCACCACTGCT
GTGCCTTGGAATGCTAGTTGGAGTAATAAATCTCTGGAACAGATTTGGAATCACACGACCTGGATGGAGT
GGGACAGAGAAATTAACAATTACACAAGCTTAATACACTCCTTAATTGAAGAATCGCAAAACCAGCAAGA
AAAGAATGAACAAGAATTATTGGAATTAGATAAATGGGCAAGTTTGTGGAATTGGTTTAACATAACAAAT
TGGCTGTGGTATATAAAATTATTCATAATGATAGTAGGAGGCTTGGTAGGTTTAAGAATAGTTTTTGCTG
TACTTTCTATAGTGAATAGAGTTAGGCAGGGATATTCACCATTATCGTTTCAGACCCACCTCCCAACCCC
GAGGGGACCCGACAGGCCCGAAGGAATAGAAGAAGAAGGTGGAGAGAGAGACAGAGACAGATCCATTCGA
TTAGTGAACGGATCGGCACTGCGTGCGCCAATTCTGCAGACAAATGGCAGTATTCATCCACAATTTTAAA
AGAAAAGGGGGGATTGGGGGGTACAGTGCAGGGGAAAGAATAGTAGACATAATAGCAACAGACATACAAA
CTAAAGAATTACAAAAACAAATTACAAAAATTCAAAATTTTCGGGTTTATTACAGGGACAGCAGAGATCC
AGTTTGGTTAGTACCGCGCTCTAGAGATCCGACGCCGCCATCTCTAGGCCCGCGCCGGCCCCCTCGCACA
GACTTGTGGGAGAAGCTCGGCTACTCCCCTGCCCCGGTTAATTTGCATATAATATTTCCTAGTAACTATA
GAGGCTTAATGTGCGATAAAAGACAGATAATCTGTTCTTTTTAATACTAGCTACATTTTACATGATAGGC
TTGGATTTCTATAAGAGATACAAATACTAAATTATTATTTTAAAAAACAGCACAAAAGGAAACTCACCCT
AACTGTAAAGTAATTGTGTGTTTTGAGACTATAAATATCCCTTGGAGAAAAGCCTTGTTTCACCTTCCAC
GTCAAGAAGATCCGCGAGGTTCAAGAGACCTCGCGGATCTTCTTGACGTGGAAGGTGTTTTTTCTCGAGG
TCGACGGTATCGATAAGCTCGCTTCACGAGATTCCAGCAGGTCGAGGGACCTAATAACTTCGTATAGCAT
ACATTATACGAAGTTATATTAAGGGTTCCAAGCTTAAGCGGCCGCTGAAAGACCCCACCTGTAGGTTTGG
CAAGCTAGCTTAAGTAACGCCATTTTGCAAGGCATGGAAAATACATAACTGAGAATAGAGAAGTTCAGAT
CAAGGTTAGGAACAGAGAGACAGCAGAATATGGGCCAACAAGGATATCTGTGGTAAGCAGTTCCTGCCCC
GGCTCAGGGCCAAGAACAGATGGTCCCCAGATGCGGTCCCGCCCTCAGCAGTTTCTAGAGAACCATCAGA
TGTTTCCAGGGTGCCCCAAGGACCTGAAAATGACCCTGTGCCTTATTTGAACTAACCAATCAGTTCGCTT
CTCGCTTCTGTTCGCGCGCTTCTGCTCCCCGAGCTCAATAAAAGAGCCCACAACCCCTCACTCGGCGCGC
CAGTCCTCCGATAGACTGCGTCGCCCGGGTACCCGTATTCCCAATAAAGCCTCTTGCTGTTTGCATCCGA
ATCGTGGACTCGCTGATCCTTGGGAGGGTCTCCTCAGATTGATTGACTGCCCACCTCGGGGGTCTTTCAT
CGAATTCTGCAGTCGACGGTACCGCGGGCCACCATGGAGGATGTCACGCTCCATATCGTTGAGCGGCCGT
ATTCCGGATTTCCCGATGCTTCCTCAGAGGGCCCGGAGCCCACCCAAGGGGAGGCGCGGGCCACGGAGGA
GCCGTCGGGGACCGGCTCCGACGAGCTGATCAAGTCGGACCAGGTGAACGGTGTGCTGGTGCTGAGCCTT
CTGGATAAAATCATCGGCGCCGTTGACCAGATCCAGCTGACCCAAGCCCAGCTGGAGGAGCGACAGGCGG
AGATGGAGGGCGCTGTGCAGAGCATCCAGGGAGAGCTGAGCAAGCTGGGCAAGGCGCACGCCACCACGAG
CAACACCGTGAGCAAGTTGCTGGAGAAGGTGCGCAAGGTCAGCGTCAACGTGAAGACCGTGCGCGGCAGC
CTGGAGCGCCAGGCCGGCCAGATAAAGAAACTGGAGGTCAACGAGGCGGAGCTGCTGAGGCGCCGCAACT
TCAAAGTCATGATCTACCAGGATGAAGTCAAGCTGCCGGCCAAACTGAGCGTCAGCAAGTCGCTGAAAGA
GTCGGAGGCACTGCCTGAGAAGGAGGGTGACGAGCTGGGCGAGGGCGAGCGGCCCGAGGATGACACCGCG
GCGATCGAGCTGTCGTCCGACGAGGCGGTGGAGGTGGAGGAGGTGATCGAGGAGTCCCGCGCCGAGCGCA
TCAAGCGCAGCGGCCTGCGGCGCGTGGACGACTTCAAGAAGGCCTTCTCCAAGGAGAAGATGGAGAAGAC
CAAGGTGCGCACGCGTGAGAACCTGGAGAAGACGCGCCTGAAGACCAAGGAGAACCTGGAGAAGACACGG
CACACGCTGGAGAAGCGCATGAACAAGCTGGGCACGCGCCTGGTGCCCGTGGAGCGACGAGAGAAGCTGA
AGACATCCCGGGACAAGCTGCGCAAGTCCTTCACGCCCGACCATGTGGTGTATGCGCGCTCCAAGACCGC
TGTCTACAAGGTGCCGCCTTTCACATTTCATGTTAAGAAAATTCGTGAAGGCGAGGTGGAGGTGCTGAAG
GCCACCGAGATGGTGGAGGTGGGTCCCGAGGACGACGAGGTTGGCGCGGAGCGCGGCGAGGCCACTGACC
TGCTGCGCGGGAGCAGCCCCGACGTGCACACGCTGCTGGAGATCACCGAGGAGTCGGACGCCGTCCTGGT
GGACAAGAGCGACAGCGACGATCCACCGGTCGCCACCATGGTGAGCAAGGGCGAGGAGCTGTTCACCGGG
GTGGTGCCCATCCTGGTCGAGCTGGACGGCGACGTAAACGGCCACAAGTTCAGCGTGTCCGGCGAGGGCG
AGGGCGATGCCACCTACGGCAAGCTGACCCTGAAGTTCATCTGCACCACCGGCAAGCTGCCCGTGCCCTG
GCCCACCCTCGTGACCACCCTGAGCCACGGCGTCCAGTGCTTCAGCCGCTACCCCGACCACATGAAGCAG
CACGACTTCTTCAAGTCCGCCATGCCCGAAGGCTACGTCCAGGAGCGCACCATCTTCTTCAAGGACGACG
GCAACTACAAGACCCGCGCCGAGGTGAAGTTCGAGGGCGACACCCTGGTGAACCGCATCGAGCTGAAGGG
CATCGACTTCAAGGAGGACGGCAACATCCTGGGGCACAAGCTGGAGTACAACTTCAACAGCCACAACGTC
TATATCATGGCCGACAAGCAGAAGAACGGCATCAAGGCGAACTTCAAGATCCGCCACAACATCGAGGACG
GCAGCGTGCAGCTCGCCGACCACTACCAGCAGAACACCCCCATCGGCGACGGCCCCGTGCTGCTGCCCGA
CAGCCACTACCTGAGCACCCAGTCCGCCCTGAGCAAAGACCCCAACGAGAAGCGCGATCACATGGTCCTG
CTGGAGTTCGTGACCGCCGCCGGGATCACTCTCGGCATGGACGAGCTGTACAAGTAACCTGCAGGCAATT
CGTCGAGGGACCTAATAACTTCGTATAGCATACATTATACGAAGTTATACATGTTTAAGGGTTCCGGTTC
CACTAGGTACAATTCGATATCAAGCTTATCGATAATCAACCTCTGGATTACAAAATTTGTGAAAGATTGA
CTGGTATTCTTAACTATGTTGCTCCTTTTACGCTATGTGGATACGCTGCTTTAATGCCTTTGTATCATGC
TATTGCTTCCCGTATGGCTTTCATTTTCTCCTCCTTGTATAAATCCTGGTTGCTGTCTCTTTATGAGGAG
TTGTGGCCCGTTGTCAGGCAACGTGGCGTGGTGTGCACTGTGTTTGCTGACGCAACCCCCACTGGTTGGG
GCATTGCCACCACCTGTCAGCTCCTTTCCGGGACTTTCGCTTTCCCCCTCCCTATTGCCACGGCGGAACT
CATCGCCGCCTGCCTTGCCCGCTGCTGGACAGGGGCTCGGCTGTTGGGCACTGACAATTCCGTGGTGTTG
TCGGGGAAATCATCGTCCTTTCCTTGGCTGCTCGCCTGTGTTGCCACCTGGATTCTGCGCGGGACGTCCT
TCTGCTACGTCCCTTCGGCCCTCAATCCAGCGGACCTTCCTTCCCGGCCTGCTGCCGGCTCTGCGGCCTC
TTCCGCGTCTTCGCCTTCGCCCTCAGACGAGTCGGATCTCCCTTTGGGCCGCCTCCCCGCATCGATACCG
TCGACCTCGATCGAGACCTAGAAAAACATGGAGCAATCACAAGTAGCAATACAGCAGCTACCAATGCTGA
TTGTGCCTGGCTAGAAGCACAAGAGGAGGAGGAGGTGGGTTTTCCAGTCACACCTCAGGTACCTTTAAGA
CCAATGACTTACAAGGCAGCTGTAGATCTTAGCCACTTTTTAAAAGAAAAGGGGGGACTGGAAGGGCTAA
TTCACTCCCAACGAAGACAAGATATCCTTGATCTGTGGATCTACCACACACAAGGCTACTTCCCTGATTG
GCAGAACTACACACCAGGGCCAGGGATCAGATATCCACTGACCTTTGGATGGTGCTACAAGCTAGTACCA
GTTGAGCAAGAGAAGGTAGAAGAAGCCAATGAAGGAGAGAACACCCGCTTGTTACACCCTGTGAGCCTGC
ATGGGATGGATGACCCGGAGAGAGAAGTATTAGAGTGGAGGTTTGACAGCCGCCTAGCATTTCATCACAT
GGCCCGAGAGCTGCATCCGGACTGTACTGGGTCTCTCTGGTTAGACCAGATCTGAGCCTGGGAGCTCTCT
GGCTAACTAGGGAACCCACTGCTTAAGCCTCAATAAAGCTTGCCTTGAGTGCTTCAAGTAGTGTGTGCCC
GTCTGTTGTGTGACTCTGGTAACTAGAGATCCCTCAGACCCTTTTAGTCAGTGTGGAAAATCTCTAGCAG
CATGTGAGCAAAAGGCCAGCAAAAGGCCAGGAACCGTAAAAAGGCCGCGTTGCTGGCGTTTTTCCATAGG
CTCCGCCCCCCTGACGAGCATCACAAAAATCGACGCTCAAGTCAGAGGTGGCGAAACCCGACAGGACTAT
AAAGATACCAGGCGTTTCCCCCTGGAAGCTCCCTCGTGCGCTCTCCTGTTCCGACCCTGCCGCTTACCGG
ATACCTGTCCGCCTTTCTCCCTTCGGGAAGCGTGGCGCTTTCTCATAGCTCACGCTGTAGGTATCTCAGT
TCGGTGTAGGTCGTTCGCTCCAAGCTGGGCTGTGTGCACGAACCCCCCGTTCAGCCCGACCGCTGCGCCT
TATCCGGTAACTATCGTCTTGAGTCCAACCCGGTAAGACACGACTTATCGCCACTGGCAGCAGCCACTGG
TAACAGGATTAGCAGAGCGAGGTATGTAGGCGGTGCTACAGAGTTCTTGAAGTGGTGGCCTAACTACGGC
TACACTAGAAGAACAGTATTTGGTATCTGCGCTCTGCTGAAGCCAGTTACCTTCGGAAAAAGAGTTGGTA
GCTCTTGATCCGGCAAACAAACCACCGCTGGTAGCGGTGGTTTTTTTGTTTGCAAGCAGCAGATTACGCG
CAGAAAAAAAGGATCTCAAGAAGATCCTTTGATCTTTTCTACGGGGTCTGACGCTCAGTGGAACGAAAAC
TCACGTTAAGGGATTTTGGTCATGAGATTATCAAAAAGGATCTTCACCTAGATCCTTTTAAATTAAAAAT
GAAGTTTTAAATCAATCTAAAGTATATATGAGTAAACTTGGTCTGACAGTTACCAATGCTTAATCAGTGA
GGCACCTATCTCAGCGATCTGTCTATTTCGTTCATCCATAGTTGCCTGACTCCCCGTCGTGTAGATAACT
ACGATACGGGAGGGCTTACCATCTGGCCCCAGTGCTGCAATGATACCGCGAGACCCACGCTCACCGGCTC
CAGATTTATCAGCAATAAACCAGCCAGCCGGAAGGGCCGAGCGCAGAAGTGGTCCTGCAACTTTATCCGC
CTCCATCCAGTCTATTAATTGTTGCCGGGAAGCTAGAGTAAGTAGTTCGCCAGTTAATAGTTTGCGCAAC
GTTGTTGCCATTGCTACAGGCATCGTGGTGTCACGCTCGTCGTTTGGTATGGCTTCATTCAGCTCCGGTT
CCCAACGATCAAGGCGAGTTACATGATCCCCCATGTTGTGCAAAAAAGCGGTTAGCTCCTTCGGTCCTCC
GATCGTTGTCAGAAGTAAGTTGGCCGCAGTGTTATCACTCATGGTTATGGCAGCACTGCATAATTCTCTT
ACTGTCATGCCATCCGTAAGATGCTTTTCTGTGACTGGTGAGTACTCAACCAAGTCATTCTGAGAATAGT
GTATGCGGCGACCGAGTTGCTCTTGCCCGGCGTCAATACGGGATAATACCGCGCCACATAGCAGAACTTT
AAAAGTGCTCATCATTGGAAAACGTTCTTCGGGGCGAAAACTCTCAAGGATCTTACCGCTGTTGAGATCC
AGTTCGATGTAACCCACTCGTGCACCCAACTGATCTTCAGCATCTTTTACTTTCACCAGCGTTTCTGGGT
GAGCAAAAACAGGAAGGCAAAATGCCGCAAAAAAGGGAATAAGGGCGACACGGAAATGTTGAATACTCAT
ACTCTTCCTTTTTCAATATTATTGAAGCATTTATCAGGGTTATTGTCTCATGAGCGGATACATATTTGAA
TGTATTTAGAAAAATAAACAAATAGGGGTTCCGCGCACATTTCCCCGAAAAGTGCCACCTGAC
Features (pLannotate 1.2.2; 25 found; start..end, strand, type, name):
     31..83      -  misc_feature   bom (fragment): basis of mobility region from pBR322
    238..617     +  enhancer       CMV enhancer: human cytomegalovirus immediate early enhancer
    618..817     +  promoter       CMV promoter: human cytomegalovirus (CMV) immediate early promoter
    835..1015    +  LTR            5' LTR (truncated): truncated 5' long terminal repeat (LTR) from HIV-1
   1062..1187    +  misc_feature   HIV-1 Ψ: packaging signal of human immunodeficiency virus type 1
   1171..1509    +  CDS            HIV-1 gag (fragment): gag protein from human immunodeficiency virus 1; gag
   1684..1917    +  misc_feature   RRE: The Rev response element (RRE) of HIV-1 allows for Rev-dependent mRNA export from the nucleus to the cytoplasm.
   2294..2394    +  CDS            Rev (fragment): human immunodeficiency virus 1 (HIV-1) Rev protein; rev; enhances nuclear export of unspliced and incompletely spliced viral mRNAs
   2444..2561    +  misc_feature   cPPT/CTS: central polypurine tract and central termination sequence of HIV-1
   2616..2929    +  promoter       U6 promoter: RNA polymerase III promoter for mouse U6 snRNA (Das et al., 1988)
   3004..3029    -  misc_feature   MCS (fragment): pBluescript multiple cloning site
   3064..3097    +  protein_bind   loxP: Cre-mediated recombination occurs in the 8-bp core sequence (GCATACAT). Cre recombinase
   3126..3640    +  LTR            5' LTR: 5' long terminal repeat from murine embryonic stem cell virus
   3640..3670    +  misc_feature   MCS (fragment): multiple cloning site
   3674..4849    +  CDS            Cavin1: CAVN1_MOUSE - Also known as Ptrf From Mus musculus (Mouse).
   4868..5587    +  CDS            BFP: blue variant of GFP mammalian codon-optimized
   5615..5648    +  protein_bind   loxP: Cre-mediated recombination occurs in the 8-bp core sequence (GCATACAT). Cre recombinase
   5681..5704    +  misc_feature   MCS (fragment): pBluescript multiple cloning site
   5704..6290    +  misc_feature   WPRE: woodchuck hepatitis virus posttranscriptional regulatory element
   6291..6310    +  misc_feature   MCS (fragment): pBluescript multiple cloning site
   6312..6812    +  CDS            nef (fragment): NEF_HV1LA - Experimental evidence at protein level: Swiss-Prot protein existence level 1. Extracellular Nef protein targets CD4(+) T-lymphocytes for apoptosis by interacting with CXCR4 surface receptors. From Human immunodeficiency virus type 1 group M subtype B (isolate Lai) (HIV-1).
   6819..6999    +  LTR            5' LTR (truncated): truncated 5' long terminal repeat (LTR) from HIV-1
   7061..7649    -  rep_origin     ori: high-copy-number ColE1/pMB1/pBR322/pUC origin of replication
   7820..8680    -  CDS            AmpR: β-lactamase; bla; confers resistance to ampicillin, carbenicillin, and related antibiotics
   8681..8785    -  promoter       AmpR promoter: bla
