[The description below was written by a language model from this plasmid's Addgene catalogue record and pLannotate feature annotations shown in this document.]
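Description:
pLL5.0_shRNAHsCavin1_MmCavin1_EGFP is an HIV-1-based lentiviral knockdown-and-rescue vector built on the pLL5.0 backbone. It is designed to deplete endogenous human CAVIN1 (PTRF) while re-expressing mouse Cavin1 from the same provirus. In bacteria it is maintained through a high-copy ColE1/pUC-type origin and selected with ampicillin via the bla gene. The viral portion carries a CMV enhancer/promoter fused to a truncated 5' LTR, which drives genomic RNA production in packaging cells. This is followed by the Ψ packaging signal with a gag fragment, the RRE for Rev-dependent nuclear export, the cPPT/CTS, a WPRE to boost transcript stability and expression, and a truncated 3' LTR.

The payload has two expression units. A mouse U6 RNA polymerase III promoter sits upstream of the 75 bp hairpin directed against human CAVIN1. The catalogue lists an "LTR viral promoter" for this insert, but the annotation suggests that description fits the second unit better. In that unit, a murine embryonic stem cell virus 5' LTR acts as an internal promoter driving the 1,176 bp mouse Cavin1 coding sequence, followed by a C-terminal fluorescent protein. The record calls this tag EGFP. The automated annotation labels it BFP, most likely because GFP variants are closely similar. The mouse orthologue is presumably used because it escapes the human-directed shRNA, although the record does not say so. Two loxP sites flank the LTR–Cavin1–fluorescent protein cassette, so Cre could in principle excise the rescue unit. The construct is used to transduce human cells for Cavin1 rescue experiments, and the associated work concerns caveola mechanotransduction in epithelia.
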