Addgene plasmid #229689: pLL5.0_shRNAHsCavin1_MmCavin1_EGFP
Purpose: Lentiviral expression of shRNA targeting Cavin1 + reconstitution of mouse Cavin1 (Cavin1 rescue)
Depositing lab: Alpha Yap. Depositing organization: University of Queensland. Publication: Caveola mechanotransduction reinforces the cortical cytoskeleton to promote epithelial resilience. Brooks JW, Tillu V, Eckert J, Verma S, Collins BM, Parton RG, Yap AS. Mol Biol Cell. 2023 Nov 1;34(12):ar120. doi: 10.1091/mbc.E23-05-0163. Epub 2023 Sep 6. PubMed 37672337.
Backbone
  Vector backbone: pLL5.0
  Backbone size w/o insert (bp): 7568
  Vector type: Lentiviral
Growth in bacteria
  Bacterial resistance: Ampicillin, 100 μg/mL
  Growth temperature: 37°C
  Growth strain: NEB Stable
  Copy number: High Copy
Gene/Insert 1
  Gene/Insert name: shRNA for hCavin1 (alt name: CAVIN, CGL4, FKSG13, PTRF, cavin-1)
  Species: H. sapiens (human)
  Insert size (bp): 75
  Entrez Gene: CAVIN1 (a.k.a. CAVIN, CGL4, FKSG13, PTRF, cavin-1)
  Promoter: LTR viral promoter
  Tag / fusion protein: EGFP (C terminal on insert)
  Cloning method: Gibson Cloning
Gene/Insert 2
  Gene/Insert name: mCavin1 (alt name: Ptrf; Cavin; Cav-p60; 2310075E07Rik)
  Species: M. musculus (mouse)
  Insert size (bp): 1176
  Entrez Gene: Cavin1 (a.k.a. 2310075E07Rik, Cav-p60, Cavin, Ptrf)
Terms and licenses: Academic/Nonprofit Terms; Industry Terms: Not Available to Industry
Depositor comments: hCAVIN1 shRNA: TCACCTTCCACGTCAAGAAGATCCGCGAGGTTCAAGAGACCTCGCGGATCTTCTTGACGTGGAAGGTGTTTTTTC
How to cite: pLL5.0_shRNAHsCavin1_MmCavin1_EGFP was a gift from Alpha Yap (Addgene plasmid # 229689 ; http://n2t.net/addgene:229689 ; RRID:Addgene_229689)
